Addgene plasmid #222688: CRISPR-StAR2 (Retro)
Purpose: (Empty Backbone) CRISPR-screening
Depositing lab: Ulrich Elling. Depositing organization: Institut fuer Molekulare Biotechnologie (IMBA). Publication: CRISPR-StAR enables high-resolution genetic screening in complex in vivo models. Uijttewaal ECH, Lee J, Sell AC, Botay N, Vainorius G, Novatchkova M, Baar J, Yang J, Potzler T, van der Leij S, Lowden C, Sinner J, Elewaut A, Gavrilovic M, Obenauf A, Schramek D, Elling U. Nat Biotechnol. 2024 Dec 16. doi: 10.1038/s41587-024-02512-9. PubMed 39681701.
Backbone
  Vector backbone: pRetro-UMI
  Vector type: Mammalian Expression, Retroviral, CRISPR
  Selectable markers: Neomycin (select with G418) ; Blasticidin
Growth in bacteria
  Bacterial resistance: Ampicillin, 100 μg/mL
  Growth temperature: 37°C
  Growth strain: NEB Stable
  Copy number: High Copy
Gene/Insert
  Gene/Insert name: None
  Mutation: PGK without BbsI cutsite
Terms and licenses: Academic/Nonprofit Terms; Industry Terms: Not Available to Industry
How to cite: CRISPR-StAR2 (Retro) was a gift from Ulrich Elling (Addgene plasmid # 222688 ; http://n2t.net/addgene:222688 ; RRID:Addgene_222688)
