[The description below was written by a language model from this plasmid's Addgene catalogue record and pLannotate feature annotations shown in this document.]
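Description:
CRISPR-StAR2 (Retro) is an empty gammaretroviral backbone for CRISPR screening, built on pRetro-UMI and intended for delivering sgRNA libraries into mammalian cells. It is propagated in bacteria through a high-copy ColE1/pUC-type origin with ampicillin resistance. The viral genome is transcribed from a CMV enhancer/promoter fused to a truncated 5' LTR, followed by an MESV packaging signal and a truncated gag region that support encapsidation. It ends in a U3-deleted, self-inactivating MMLV 3' LTR, so after integration the internal promoters drive expression rather than the LTR.

No guide or gene insert is present. The payload is a human U6 promoter separated from the S. pyogenes Cas9 tracrRNA/gRNA scaffold by a Cre-responsive cassette. Three loxP sites in the same orientation and a pair of lox5171 sites are interleaved around a PGK promoter–blasticidin S deaminase unit. This unit lies between the U6 promoter and the scaffold, and one lox5171 site sits downstream of the scaffold. Because loxP and lox5171 do not recombine with each other, Cre can resolve the cassette in alternative, mutually exclusive ways. The layout suggests that one outcome joins U6 to the scaffold to give a functional sgRNA and another removes the scaffold, but the record does not describe the outcomes explicitly. A second PGK promoter drives NeoR, giving G418 selection of transduced cells, with blasticidin as the second, recombination-sensitive marker. The PGK promoter is recorded as modified to remove a BbsI site, presumably so that this enzyme can be used for guide cloning. The backbone name implies unique molecular identifiers, though none are annotated in the feature table.

The associated publication applies the CRISPR-StAR approach to high-resolution genetic screening in complex in vivo models.
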