Features (pLannotate 1.2.2; 29 found; start..end, strand, type, name):
    309..512     +  promoter       CMV promoter: human cytomegalovirus (CMV) immediate early promoter
    513..688     +  LTR            5' LTR (truncated): truncated long terminal repeat from Moloney murine sarcoma virus
    810..1084    +  misc_feature   MESV Ψ (fragment): packaging signal of murine embryonic stem cell virus
   1151..1566    +  CDS            gag (truncated): truncated Moloney murine leukemia virus (MMLV) gag gene lacking the start codon
   1657..1897    +  promoter       U6 promoter: RNA polymerase III promoter for human U6 snRNA
   1947..1980    +  protein_bind   loxP: Cre-mediated recombination occurs in the 8-bp core sequence (GCATACAT). Cre recombinase
   2108..2141    -  protein_bind   lox5171: Cre-mediated recombination occurs in the 8-bp core sequence (GTACACAT). lox5171 sites are compatible with each other, but incompatible with loxP or loxN sites (Lee and Saito, 1988). Cre recombinase
   2165..2198    +  protein_bind   loxP: Cre-mediated recombination occurs in the 8-bp core sequence (GCATACAT). Cre recombinase
   2221..2567    +  promoter       PGK promoter (fragment): mouse phosphoglycerate kinase 1 promoter
   2559..2673    +  promoter       PGK promoter (fragment): mouse phosphoglycerate kinase 1 promoter
   2687..3083    +  CDS            BSD (fragment): blasticidin S deaminase; Aspergillus terreus BSD; confers resistance to blasticidin
   3094..3127    +  protein_bind   loxP: Cre-mediated recombination occurs in the 8-bp core sequence (GCATACAT). Cre recombinase
   3128..3192    +  misc_RNA       tracrRNA (fragment): trans-activating CRISPR RNA for the Streptococcus pyogenes CRISPR/Cas9 system
   3199..3242    +  misc_RNA       gRNA scaffold (fragment): guide RNA scaffold for the Streptococcus pyogenes CRISPR/Cas9 system
   3283..3316    -  protein_bind   lox5171: Cre-mediated recombination occurs in the 8-bp core sequence (GTACACAT). lox5171 sites are compatible with each other, but incompatible with loxP or loxN sites (Lee and Saito, 1988). Cre recombinase
   3426..3772    +  promoter       PGK promoter (fragment): mouse phosphoglycerate kinase 1 promoter
   3764..3878    +  promoter       PGK promoter (fragment): mouse phosphoglycerate kinase 1 promoter
   3892..4695    +  CDS            NeoR/KanR: aminoglycoside phosphotransferase from Tn5; aph(3')-II (or nptII); confers resistance to neomycin, kanamycin, and G418 (Geneticin®)
   4717..4737    +  misc_feature   MCS (fragment): pBluescript multiple cloning site
   4755..4824    +  CDS            env (fragment): murine leukemia virus gPr80 envelope polyprotein precursor; env; proteolytically cleaved into gp70SU and p15TM subunits
   4866..5290    +  LTR            3' LTR (ΔU3): self-inactivating 3' long terminal repeat (LTR) from Moloney murine leukemia virus
   5359..5399    +  CDS            rop (fragment): Rop protein, which maintains plasmids at low copy number; rop
   5501..5539    +  misc_feature   bom (fragment): basis of mobility region from pBR322
   5556..5885    +  promoter       SV40 promoter: SV40 enhancer and early promoter
   5891..5992    +  misc_feature   bom (fragment): basis of mobility region from pBR322
   6178..6766    -  rep_origin     ori: high-copy-number ColE1/pMB1/pBR322/pUC origin of replication
   6937..7797    -  CDS            AmpR: β-lactamase; bla; confers resistance to ampicillin, carbenicillin, and related antibiotics
   7798..7902    -  promoter       AmpR promoter: bla
   8088..308     +  enhancer       CMV enhancer (across the origin): human cytomegalovirus immediate early enhancer
>Addgene plasmid #222688 | CRISPR-StAR2 (Retro) | addgene full sequence | sequence record 441235 | Addgene NGS Result
TCCGCGTTACATAACTTACGGTAAATGGCCCGCCTGGCTGACCGCCCAACGACCCCCGCCCATTGACGTC
AATAATGACGTATGTTCCCATAGTAACGCCAATAGGGACTTTCCATTGACGTCAATGGGTGGAGTATTTA
CGGTAAACTGCCCACTTGGCAGTACATCAAGTGTATCATATGCCAAGTACGCCCCCTATTGACGTCAATG
ACGGTAAATGGCCCGCCTGGCATTATGCCCAGTACATGACCTTATGGGACTTTCCTACTTGGCAGTACAT
CTACGTATTAGTCATCGCTATTACCATGGTGATGCGGTTTTGGCAGTACATCAATGGGCGTGGATAGCGG
TTTGACTCACGGGGATTTCCAAGTCTCCACCCCATTGACGTCAATGGGAGTTTGTTTTGGCACCAAAATC
AACGGGACTTTCCAAAATGTCGTAACAACTCCGCCCCATTGACGCAAATGGGCGGTAGGCGTGTACGGTG
GGAGGTCTATATAAGCAGAGCTCAATAAAAGAGCCCACAACCCCTCACTCGGCGCGCCAGTCCTCCGATA
GACTGCGTCGCCCGGGTACCCGTATTCCCAATAAAGCCTCTTGCTGTTTGCATCCGAATCGTGGTCTCGC
TGTTCCTTGGGAGGGTCTCCTCTGAGTGATTGACTACCCACGACGGGGGTCTTTCATTTGGGGGCTCGTC
CGGGATTTGGAGACCCCTGCCCAGGGACCACCGACCCACCACCGGGAGGTAAGCTGGCCAGCAACTTATC
TGTGTCTGTCCGATTGTCTAGTGTCTATGTTTGATGTTATGCGCCTGCGTCTGTACTAGTTAGCTAACTA
GCTCTGTATCTGGCGGACCCGTGGTGGAACTGACGAGTTCTGAACACCCGGCCGCAACCCTGGGAGACGT
CCCAGGGACTTTGGGGGCCGTTTTTGTGGCCCGACCTGAGGAAGGGAGTCGATGTGGAATCCGACCCCGT
CAGGATATGTGGTTCTGGTAGGAGACGAGAACCTAAAACAGTTCCCGCCTCCGTCTGAATTTTTGCTTTC
GGTTTGGAACCGAAGCCGCGCGTCTTGTCTGCTGCAGCGCTGCAGCATCGTTCTGTGTTGTCTCTGTCTG
ACTGTGTTTCTGTATTTGTCTGAAAATTAGGGCCAGACTGTTACCACTCCCTTAAGTTTGACCTTAGGTC
ACTGGAAAGATGTCGAGCGGATCGCTCACAACCAGTCGGTAGATGTCAAGAAGAGACGTTGGTTACCTTC
TGCTCTGCAGAATGGCCAACCTTTAACGTCGGATGGCCGCGAGACGGCACCTTTAACCGAGACCTCATCA
CCCAGGTTAAGATCAAGGTCTTTTCACCTGGCCCGCATGGACACCCAGACCAGGTCCCCTACATCGTGAC
CTGGGAAGCCTTGGCTTTTGACCCCCCTCCCTGGGTCAAGCCCTTTGTACACCCTAAGCCTCCGCCTCCT
CTTCCTCCATCCGCCCCGTCTCTCCCCCTTGAACCTCCTCGTTCGACCCCGCCTCGATCCTCCCTTTATC
CAGCCCTCACTCCTTCTCTAGGCGCCGGAATTGAAGATCTCCGCGGTTAATTAAAATGATACGGCGACCA
CCGAGATCTGTCTTGATCTAGGAGCTACTCATCAACGGTCACATGTGAGGGCCTATTTCCCATGATTCCT
TCATATTTGCATATACGATACAAGGCTGTTAGAGAGATAATTGGAATTAATTTGACTGTAAACACAAAGA
TATTAGTACAAAATACGTGACGTAGAAAGTAATAATTTCTTGGGTAGTTTGCAGTTTTAAAATTATGTTT
TAAAATGGACTATCATATGCTTACCGTAACTTGAAAGTATTTCGATTTCTTGGCTTTATATATCTTGTGG
AAAGGACGAAACACCGGGTCTTCGCTCGAGAGAAGACCTGTTTAAGAGCTATGCTGATAACTTCGTATAG
CATACATTATACGAAGTTATTTTTTTTTTTTGCGGCCGCCAAGAGAGCAGAAATAGCAAGTAACTCATTA
GGTAAATAAGGTAGTCCGTTTAGTGCCGTAGCCAATTCTCAGACATTTAATGGCTCTAAACGTAACATTT
ACAAATTATAACTTCGTATAATGTGTACTATACGAAGTTATTAATTAATTCTGGTTCGAACCTGATAACT
TCGTATAGCATACATTATACGAAGTTATCATTCGAATGTAGAATTCTACCGGGTAGGGGAGGCGCTTTTC
CCAAGGCAGTCTGGAGCATGCGCTTTAGCAGCCCCGCTGGGCACTTGGCGCTACACAAGTGGCCTCTGGC
CTCGCACACATTCCACATCCACCGGTAGGCGCCAACCGGCTCCGTTCTTTGGTGGCCCCTTCGCGCCACC
TTCTACTCCTCCCCTAGTCAGGAAGTTCCCCCCCGCCCCGCAGCTCGCGTCGTGCAGGACGTGACAAATG
GAAGTAGCACGTCTCACTAGTCTCGTGCAGATGGACAGCACCGCTGAGCAATGGAAGCGGGTAGGCCTTT
GGGGCAGCGGCCAATAGCAGCTTTGCTCCTTCGCTTTCCGGGCTCAGGGGCGGGGCGGGCGCCCGAAGGT
CCTCCGGAGGCCCGGCATTCTGCACGCTTCAAAAGCGCACGTCTGCCGCGCTGTTCTCCTCTTCCTCATC
TCCGGGCCTTTCGACCTGCAGCCAATATGGCCAAGCCTTTGTCTCAAGAAGAATCCACCCTCATTGAAAG
AGCAACGGCTACAATCAACAGCATCCCCATCTCTGAGGATTACAGCGTCGCCAGCGCAGCTCTCTCTAGC
GACGGCCGCATCTTCACTGGTGTCAATGTATATCATTTTACTGGGGGACCTTGTGCAGAACTCGTGGTGC
TGGGCACTGCTGCTGCTGCGGCAGCTGGCAACCTGACTTGTATCGTCGCGATCGGAAATGAGAACAGGGG
CATCTTGAGCCCCTGCGGACGGTGCCGACAGGTGCTTCTCGATCTGCATCCTGGGATCAAAGCCATAGTG
AAGGACAGTGATGGACAGCCGACGGCAGTTGGGATTCGTGAATTGCTGCCCTCTGGTTATGTGTGGGAGG
GCTGACCTGCAGGATAACTTCGTATAGCATACATTATACGAAGTTATCAGCATAGCAAGTTTAAATAAGG
CTAGTCCGTTATCAACTTGAAAAAGTGGCACCGAGTCGGTGCTTTTTTGTTTTAGAGCTAGAAATAGCAA
GTTAAAATAAGGCTAGTCCGTTTTTAGCGCGTGCGCCAATTCTGCAGACAAATGGCTCTAGCATAACTTC
GTATAATGTGTACTATACGAAGTTATCTAGAGGTACCCGTTAAGATCGGAAGAGCACACGTCTGAACTCC
AGTCACAAAATTATCTCGTATGCCGTCTTATGCTTGTTAATTAACAATTGACGCGTAATTCTACCGGGTA
GGGGAGGCGCTTTTCCCAAGGCAGTCTGGAGCATGCGCTTTAGCAGCCCCGCTGGGCACTTGGCGCTACA
CAAGTGGCCTCTGGCCTCGCACACATTCCACATCCACCGGTAGGCGCCAACCGGCTCCGTTCTTTGGTGG
CCCCTTCGCGCCACCTTCTACTCCTCCCCTAGTCAGGAAGTTCCCCCCCGCCCCGCAGCTCGCGTCGTGC
AGGACGTGACAAATGGAAGTAGCACGTCTCACTAGTCTCGTGCAGATGGACAGCACCGCTGAGCAATGGA
AGCGGGTAGGCCTTTGGGGCAGCGGCCAATAGCAGCTTTGCTCCTTCGCTTTCCGGGCTCAGGGGCGGGG
CGGGCGCCCGAAGGTCCTCCGGAGGCCCGGCATTCTGCACGCTTCAAAAGCGCACGTCTGCCGCGCTGTT
CTCCTCTTCCTCATCTCCGGGCCTTTCGACCTGCAGCCAATATGGGATCGGCCATTGAACAAGATGGATT
GCACGCAGGTTCTCCGGCCGCTTGGGTGGAGAGGCTATTCGGCTATGACTGGGCACAACAGACAATCGGC
TGCTCTGATGCCGCCGTGTTCCGGCTGTCAGCGCAGGGGCGCCCGGTTCTTTTTGTCAAGACCGACCTGT
CCGGTGCCCTGAATGAACTGCAGGACGAGGCAGCGCGGCTATCGTGGCTGGCCACGACGGGCGTTCCTTG
CGCAGCTGTGCTCGACGTTGTCACTGAAGCGGGAAGGGACTGGCTGCTATTGGGCGAAGTGCCGGGGCAG
GATCTCCTGTCATCTCACCTTGCTCCTGCCGAGAAAGTATCCATCATGGCTGATGCAATGCGGCGGCTGC
ATACGCTTGATCCGGCTACCTGCCCATTCGACCACCAAGCGAAACATCGCATCGAGCGAGCACGTACTCG
GATGGAAGCCGGTCTTGTCGATCAGGATGATCTGGACGAAGAGCATCAGGGGCTCGCGCCAGCCGAACTG
TTCGCCAGGCTCAAGGCGCGCATGCCCGACGGCGAGGATCTCGTCGTGACCCATGGCGATGCCTGCTTGC
CGAATATCATGGTGGAAAATGGCCGCTTTTCTGGATTCATCGACTGTGGCCGGCTGGGTGTGGCGGACCG
CTATCAGGACATAGCGTTGGCTACCCGTGATATTGCTGAAGAGCTTGGCGGCGAATGGGCTGACCGCTTC
CTCGTGCTTTACGGTATCGCCGCTCCCGATTCGCAGCGCATCGCCTTCTATCGCCTTCTTGACGAGTTCT
TCTGAGGGGATCCGTCGACCTGCAGCCAAGCTTATCGATACCGTCGAGATTTAATTAAGATATCATCAGT
GGTCCAGGCTCTAGTTTTGACTCAACAATATCACCAGCTGAAGCCTATAGAGTACGAGCCATAGATAAAA
TAAAAGATTTTATTTAGTCTCCAGAAAAAGGGGGGAATGAAAGACCCCACCTGTAGGTTTGGCAAGCTAG
CTTAAGTAACGCCATTTTGCAAGGCATGGAAAAATACATAACTGAGAATAGAGAAGTTCAGATCAAGGTC
AGGAACAGATGGAACAGGGTCGACCCTAGAGAACCATCAGATGTTTCCAGGGTGCCCCAAGGACCTGAAA
TGACCCTGTGCCTTATTTGAACTAACCAATCAGTTCGCTTCTCGCTTCTGTTCGCGCGCTTCTGCTCCCC
GAGCTCAATAAAAGAGCCCACAACCCCTCACTCGGGGCGCCAGTCCTCCGATTGACTGAGTCGCCCGGGT
ACCCGTGTATCCAATAAACCCTCTTGCAGTTGCATCCGACTTGTGGTCTCGCTGTTCCTTGGGAGGGTCT
CCTCTGAGTGATTGACTACCCACGACGGGGGTCTTTCATTTGGGGGCTCGTCCGGGATTTGGAGACCCCT
GCCCAGGGACCACCGACCCACCACCGGGAGGTAAGCTGGCTGCCTCGCGCGTTTCGGTGATGACGGTGAA
AACCTCTGACACATGCAGCTCCCGGAGACGGTCACAGCTTGTCTGTAAGCGGATGCCGGGAGCAGACAAG
CCCGTCAGGGCGCGTCAGCGGGTGTTGGCGGGTGTCGGGGCGCAGCCATGACCCAGTCACGTAGCGATAG
CGGAGTGTAGATCCGGCTGTGGAATGTGTGTCAGTTAGGGTGTGGAAAGTCCCCAGGCTCCCCAGCAGGC
AGAAGTATGCAAAGCATGCATCTCAATTAGTCAGCAACCAGGTGTGGAAAGTCCCCAGGCTCCCCAGCAG
GCAGAAGTATGCAAAGCATGCATCTCAATTAGTCAGCAACCATAGTCCCGCCCCTAACTCCGCCCATCCC
GCCCCTAACTCCGCCCAGTTCCGCCCATTCTCCGCCCCATGGCTGACTAATTTTTTTTATTTATGCAGAG
GCCGAGGCCGCCTCGGCCTCTGAGCTATTCCAGAAGTAGTGAGGAGGCTTTTTTGGAGGCCTAGGCTTTT
GCAAAAAGCTTACTGGCTTAACTATGCGGCATCAGAGCAGATTGTACTGAGAGTGCACCATATGCGGTGT
GAAATACCGCACAGATGCGTAAGGAGAAAATACCGCATCAGGCGCTCTTCCGCTTCCTCGCTCACTGACT
CGCTGCGCTCGGTCGTTCGGCTGCGGCGAGCGGTATCAGCTCACTCAAAGGCGGTAATACGGTTATCCAC
AGAATCAGGGGATAACGCAGGAAAGAACATGTGAGCAAAAGGCCAGCAAAAGGCCAGGAACCGTAAAAAG
GCCGCGTTGCTGGCGTTTTTCCATAGGCTCCGCCCCCCTGACGAGCATCACAAAAATCGACGCTCAAGTC
AGAGGTGGCGAAACCCGACAGGACTATAAAGATACCAGGCGTTTCCCCCTGGAAGCTCCCTCGTGCGCTC
TCCTGTTCCGACCCTGCCGCTTACCGGATACCTGTCCGCCTTTCTCCCTTCGGGAAGCGTGGCGCTTTCT
CATAGCTCACGCTGTAGGTATCTCAGTTCGGTGTAGGTCGTTCGCTCCAAGCTGGGCTGTGTGCACGAAC
CCCCCGTTCAGCCCGACCGCTGCGCCTTATCCGGTAACTATCGTCTTGAGTCCAACCCGGTAAGACACGA
CTTATCGCCACTGGCAGCAGCCACTGGTAACAGGATTAGCAGAGCGAGGTATGTAGGCGGTGCTACAGAG
TTCTTGAAGTGGTGGCCTAACTACGGCTACACTAGAAGGACAGTATTTGGTATCTGCGCTCTGCTGAAGC
CAGTTACCTTCGGAAAAAGAGTTGGTAGCTCTTGATCCGGCAAACAAACCACCGCTGGTAGCGGTGGTTT
TTTTGTTTGCAAGCAGCAGATTACGCGCAGAAAAAAAGGATCTCAAGAAGATCCTTTGATCTTTTCTACG
GGGTCTGACGCTCAGTGGAACGAAAACTCACGTTAAGGGATTTTGGTCATGAGATTATCAAAAAGGATCT
TCACCTAGATCCTTTTAAATTAAAAATGAAGTTTTAAATCAATCTAAAGTATATATGAGTAAACTTGGTC
TGACAGTTACCAATGCTTAATCAGTGAGGCACCTATCTCAGCGATCTGTCTATTTCGTTCATCCATAGTT
GCCTGACTCCCCGTCGTGTAGATAACTACGATACGGGAGGGCTTACCATCTGGCCCCAGTGCTGCAATGA
TACCGCGAGACCCACGCTCACCGGCTCCAGATTTATCAGCAATAAACCAGCCAGCCGGAAGGGCCGAGCG
CAGAAGTGGTCCTGCAACTTTATCCGCCTCCATCCAGTCTATTAATTGTTGCCGGGAAGCTAGAGTAAGT
AGTTCGCCAGTTAATAGTTTGCGCAACGTTGTTGCCATTGCTGCAGGCATCGTGGTGTCACGCTCGTCGT
TTGGTATGGCTTCATTCAGCTCCGGTTCCCAACGATCAAGGCGAGTTACATGATCCCCCATGTTGTGCAA
AAAAGCGGTTAGCTCCTTCGGTCCTCCGATCGTTGTCAGAAGTAAGTTGGCCGCAGTGTTATCACTCATG
GTTATGGCAGCACTGCATAATTCTCTTACTGTCATGCCATCCGTAAGATGCTTTTCTGTGACTGGTGAGT
ACTCAACCAAGTCATTCTGAGAATAGTGTATGCGGCGACCGAGTTGCTCTTGCCCGGCGTCAACACGGGA
TAATACCGCGCCACATAGCAGAACTTTAAAAGTGCTCATCATTGGAAAACGTTCTTCGGGGCGAAAACTC
TCAAGGATCTTACCGCTGTTGAGATCCAGTTCGATGTAACCCACTCGTGCACCCAACTGATCTTCAGCAT
CTTTTACTTTCACCAGCGTTTCTGGGTGAGCAAAAACAGGAAGGCAAAATGCCGCAAAAAAGGGAATAAG
GGCGACACGGAAATGTTGAATACTCATACTCTTCCTTTTTCAATATTATTGAAGCATTTATCAGGGTTAT
TGTCTCATGAGCGGATACATATTTGAATGTATTTAGAAAAATAAACAAATAGGGGTTCCGCGCACATTTC
CCCGAAAAGTGCCACCTGACGTCTAAGAAACCATTATTATCATGACATTAACCTATAAAAATAGGCGTAT
CACGAGGCCCTTTCGTGTTCAAGAATTAGCTTGGCCATTGCATACGTTGTATCCATATCATAATATGTAC
ATTTATATTGGCTCATGTCCAACATTACCGCCATGTTGACATTGATTATTGACTAGTTATTAATAGTAAT
CAATTACGGGGTCATTAGTTCATAGCCCATATATGGAGT
